Addgene plasmid #248851: GST-tag CUL9 binding E2 variant L3C9-1
Purpose: N-term GST tag E2 variant selected for CUL9
Depositing lab: Brenda Schulman. Depositing organization: Max Planck Institute of Biochemistry. Publication: E2 variants for probing E3 ubiquitin ligase activities. Du J, Andree GA, Horn-Ghetko D, Stier L, Singh J, Kostrhon S, Kiss L, Mann M, Sidhu SS, Schulman BA. Proc Natl Acad Sci U S A. 2026 Jan 6;123(1):e2524899122. doi: 10.1073/pnas.2524899122. Epub 2026 Jan 2. PubMed 41481455.
Backbone
  Vector backbone: pGEX
  Vector type: Bacterial Expression
Growth in bacteria
  Bacterial resistance: Ampicillin, 100 μg/mL
  Growth temperature: 37°C
  Growth strain: DH5alpha
  Copy number: High Copy
Gene/Insert
  Gene/Insert name: GST-L3C9-1
  Species: Synthetic
  Insert size (bp): 465
  Tag / fusion protein: GST (N terminal on insert)
  Cloning method: Gibson Cloning
Terms and licenses: Academic/Nonprofit Terms; Industry Terms: Not Available to Industry
How to cite: GST-tag CUL9 binding E2 variant L3C9-1 was a gift from Brenda Schulman (Addgene plasmid # 248851 ; http://n2t.net/addgene:248851 ; RRID:Addgene_248851)
