[The description below was written by a language model from this plasmid's Addgene catalogue record and pLannotate feature annotations shown in this document.]
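Description:
GST-tag CUL9 binding E2 variant L3C9-1 is a pGEX-based bacterial expression plasmid of about 5.4 kb that produces an engineered ubiquitin-conjugating enzyme as an N-terminal glutathione S-transferase fusion. It replicates in E. coli from a high-copy ColE1/pMB1-type origin and is selected with ampicillin through the β-lactamase gene and its own promoter. Short remnants of pBR322 sequence (rop and bom fragments), a lac promoter/lacZα segment and a small E. coli genomic fragment are also annotated; these look like backbone carry-over with no evident role in expression.

The expression cassette spans the numbering origin of the circular map. A tac promoter followed by a lac operator sits just upstream of the Schistosoma japonicum GST coding sequence. This is followed by a TEV protease recognition site (annotated as a fragment) and then the roughly 465 bp insert. The plasmid carries its own lacI gene, so transcription is repressed until it is induced with IPTG. The insert is catalogued as synthetic, and the annotation matches it to human UBE2L3 (UBCH7), an E2 that works with HECT and RBR-type E3 ligases rather than most RING E3s. L3C9-1 therefore appears to be a UBE2L3-derived variant selected for binding to the E3 ligase CUL9, although the record does not list the specific substitutions.

The GST tag allows affinity capture of the protein on glutathione resin or its use in pulldowns, and the TEV site should allow the tag to be removed. In keeping with the associated publication on E2 variants as probes of E3 ligase activity, the plasmid is suited to producing recombinant protein for biochemical studies of CUL9.
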