Features (pLannotate 1.2.2; 18 found; start..end, strand, type, name):
      1..654     +  CDS            GST26_SCHJA: Experimental evidence at protein level: Swiss-Prot protein existence level 1. GST isoenzymes appear to play a central role in the parasite detoxification system. Other functions are also suspected including a role in increasing the solubility of haematin in the parasite gut. From Schistosoma japonicum (Blood fluke).
    661..680     +  CDS            TEV site (fragment): tobacco etch virus (TEV) protease recognition and cleavage site
    685..1146    +  CDS            UBE2L3: UB2L3_HUMAN - Also known as UBCE7, UBCH7. Experimental evidence at protein level: Swiss-Prot protein existence level 1. Ubiquitin-conjugating enzyme E2 that specifically acts with HECT-type and RBR family E3 ubiquitin-protein ligases. Does not function with most RING-containing E3 ubiquitin-protein ligases because it lacks intrinsic E3-independent reactivity with lysine: in contrast, it has activity with the RBR family E3 enzymes, such as PRKN and ARIH1, that function like RING-HECT hybrids. Accepts ubiquitin from the E1 complex and catalyzes its covalent attachment to other proteins. In vitro
   1177..1216    +  CDS            rop (fragment): Rop protein, which maintains plasmids at low copy number; rop
   1318..1358    +  misc_feature   bom (fragment): basis of mobility region from pBR322
   1463..1567    +  promoter       AmpR promoter: bla
   1568..2428    +  CDS            AmpR: β-lactamase; bla; confers resistance to ampicillin, carbenicillin, and related antibiotics
   2599..3187    +  rep_origin     ori: high-copy-number ColE1/pMB1/pBR322/pUC origin of replication
   3373..3424    -  misc_feature   bom (fragment): basis of mobility region from pBR322
   3431..3508    +  promoter       lacI promoter: lacI
   3509..4591    +  CDS            lacI: lac repressor; lacI; The lac repressor binds to the lac operator to inhibit transcription in E. coli. This inhibition can be relieved by adding lactose or isopropyl-β-D-thiogalactopyranoside (IPTG).
   4604..4625    +  protein_bind   CAP binding site: CAP binding activates transcription in the presence of cAMP. E. coli catabolite activator protein
   4640..4670    +  promoter       lac promoter: promoter for the E. coli lac operon
   4678..4694    +  protein_bind   lac operator: The lac repressor binds to the lac operator to inhibit transcription in E. coli. This inhibition can be relieved by adding lactose or isopropyl-β-D-thiogalactopyranoside (IPTG). lac repressor encoded by lacI
   4714..4887    +  CDS            lacZα: LacZα fragment of β-galactosidase; lacZ fragment
   5151..5267    -  CDS            yciV (fragment): RNAAM_ECOLI - Also known as trpH From Escherichia coli (strain K12).
   5343..5371    +  promoter       tac promoter: strong E. coli promoter; hybrid between the trp and lac UV5 promoters
   5379..5395    +  protein_bind   lac operator: The lac repressor binds to the lac operator to inhibit transcription in E. coli. This inhibition can be relieved by adding lactose or isopropyl-β-D-thiogalactopyranoside (IPTG). lac repressor encoded by lacI
>Addgene plasmid #248851 | GST-tag CUL9 binding E2 variant L3C9-1 | addgene full sequence | sequence record 496803 | Addgene NGS Result
ATGTCCCCTATACTAGGTTATTGGAAAATTAAGGGCCTTGTGCAACCCACTCGACTTCTTTTGGAATATC
TTGAAGAAAAATATGAAGAGCATTTGTATGAGCGCGATGAAGGTGATAAATGGCGAAACAAAAAGTTTGA
ATTGGGTTTGGAGTTTCCCAATCTTCCTTATTATATTGATGGTGATGTTAAATTAACACAGTCTATGGCC
ATCATACGTTATATAGCTGACAAGCACAACATGTTGGGTGGTTGTCCAAAAGAGCGTGCAGAGATTTCAA
TGCTTGAAGGAGCGGTTTTGGATATTAGATACGGTGTTTCGAGAATTGCATATAGTAAAGACTTTGAAAC
TCTCAAAGTTGATTTTCTTAGCAAGCTACCTGAAATGCTGAAAATGTTCGAAGATCGTTTATGTCATAAA
ACATATTTAAATGGTGATCATGTAACCCATCCTGACTTCATGTTGTATGACGCTCTTGATGTTGTTTTAT
ACATGGACCCAATGTGCCTGGATGCGTTCCCAAAATTAGTTTGTTTTAAAAAACGTATTGAAGCTATCCC
ACAAATTGATAAGTACTTGAAATCCAGCAAGTATATAGCATGGCCTTTGCAGGGCTGGCAAGCCACGTTT
GGTGGTGGCGACCATCCTCCAAAATCGGATGAAAACCTGTATTTTCAGGGATCCATGGCGGCCAGCAGGA
GGCTGATGAAGGAGCTTGAAGAAATCCGCAAAGCAGGGATGAAAAACTTCCGTAACATCCAGGTTGATGA
AGCTAATTTATTGACTTGGCAAGGGCTTATTGTTCCTGACAACCCTCCATATGATAAGGGAGCCTTCAGA
ATCGAAATCAACTTTCCAGCATTGTACCCATTCAAACCACCGAAGATCACATTTAAAACAAAGATCTATC
ACCCAAACATCGACGAAAAGGGGCAGGTCTGTCTGCCAGTAATTAGTGCCGAAAACTGGAAGCCAGCAAC
CAAAACCGACCAAGTAATCCAGTCCCTCATAGCACTGGTGAATGACCCCCAGCCTGAGCACCCGCTTCGG
GCTGACCTAGCTGAAGAATACTCTAAGGACCGTAAAAAATTCGCAAAGAATGCTGAAGAGTTTACAAAGA
AATATGGGGAAAAGCGACCTGTGGACTAAGCGGCCGCATCGTGACTGACTGACGATCTGCCTCGCGCGTT
TCGGTGATGACGGTGAAAACCTCTGACACATGCAGCTCCCGGAGACGGTCACAGCTTGTCTGTAAGCGGA
TGCCGGGAGCAGACAAGCCCGTCAGGGCGCGTCAGCGGGTGTTGGCGGGTGTCGGGGCGCAGCCATGACC
CAGTCACGTAGCGATAGCGGAGTGTATAATTCTTGAAGACGAAAGGGCCTCGTGATACGCCTATTTTTAT
AGGTTAATGTCATGATAATAATGGTTTCTTAGACGTCAGGTGGCACTTTTCGGGGAAATGTGCGCGGAAC
CCCTATTTGTTTATTTTTCTAAATACATTCAAATATGTATCCGCTCATGAGACAATAACCCTGATAAATG
CTTCAATAATATTGAAAAAGGAAGAGTATGAGTATTCAACATTTCCGTGTCGCCCTTATTCCCTTTTTTG
CGGCATTTTGCCTTCCTGTTTTTGCTCACCCAGAAACGCTGGTGAAAGTAAAAGATGCTGAAGATCAGTT
GGGTGCACGAGTGGGTTACATCGAACTGGATCTCAACAGCGGTAAGATCCTTGAGAGTTTTCGCCCCGAA
GAACGTTTTCCAATGATGAGCACTTTTAAAGTTCTGCTATGTGGCGCGGTATTATCCCGTGTTGACGCCG
GGCAAGAGCAACTCGGTCGCCGCATACACTATTCTCAGAATGACTTGGTTGAGTACTCACCAGTCACAGA
AAAGCATCTTACGGATGGCATGACAGTAAGAGAATTATGCAGTGCTGCCATAACCATGAGTGATAACACT
GCGGCCAACTTACTTCTGACAACGATCGGAGGACCGAAGGAGCTAACCGCTTTTTTGCACAACATGGGGG
ATCATGTAACTCGCCTTGATCGTTGGGAACCGGAGCTGAATGAAGCCATACCAAACGACGAGCGTGACAC
CACGATGCCTGCAGCAATGGCAACAACGTTGCGCAAACTATTAACTGGCGAACTACTTACTCTAGCTTCC
CGGCAACAATTAATAGACTGGATGGAGGCGGATAAAGTTGCAGGACCACTTCTGCGCTCGGCCCTTCCGG
CTGGCTGGTTTATTGCTGATAAATCTGGAGCCGGTGAGCGTGGGTCTCGCGGTATCATTGCAGCACTGGG
GCCAGATGGTAAGCCCTCCCGTATCGTAGTTATCTACACGACGGGGAGTCAGGCAACTATGGATGAACGA
AATAGACAGATCGCTGAGATAGGTGCCTCACTGATTAAGCATTGGTAACTGTCAGACCAAGTTTACTCAT
ATATACTTTAGATTGATTTAAAACTTCATTTTTAATTTAAAAGGATCTAGGTGAAGATCCTTTTTGATAA
TCTCATGACCAAAATCCCTTAACGTGAGTTTTCGTTCCACTGAGCGTCAGACCCCGTAGAAAAGATCAAA
GGATCTTCTTGAGATCCTTTTTTTCTGCGCGTAATCTGCTGCTTGCAAACAAAAAAACCACCGCTACCAG
CGGTGGTTTGTTTGCCGGATCAAGAGCTACCAACTCTTTTTCCGAAGGTAACTGGCTTCAGCAGAGCGCA
GATACCAAATACTGTCCTTCTAGTGTAGCCGTAGTTAGGCCACCACTTCAAGAACTCTGTAGCACCGCCT
ACATACCTCGCTCTGCTAATCCTGTTACCAGTGGCTGCTGCCAGTGGCGATAAGTCGTGTCTTACCGGGT
TGGACTCAAGACGATAGTTACCGGATAAGGCGCAGCGGTCGGGCTGAACGGGGGGTTCGTGCACACAGCC
CAGCTTGGAGCGAACGACCTACACCGAACTGAGATACCTACAGCGTGAGCTATGAGAAAGCGCCACGCTT
CCCGAAGGGAGAAAGGCGGACAGGTATCCGGTAAGCGGCAGGGTCGGAACAGGAGAGCGCACGAGGGAGC
TTCCAGGGGGAAACGCCTGGTATCTTTATAGTCCTGTCGGGTTTCGCCACCTCTGACTTGAGCGTCGATT
TTTGTGATGCTCGTCAGGGGGGCGGAGCCTATGGAAAAACGCCAGCAACGCGGCCTTTTTACGGTTCCTG
GCCTTTTGCTGGCCTTTTGCTCACATGTTCTTTCCTGCGTTATCCCCTGATTCTGTGGATAACCGTATTA
CCGCCTTTGAGTGAGCTGATACCGCTCGCCGCAGCCGAACGACCGAGCGCAGCGAGTCAGTGAGCGAGGA
AGCGGAAGAGCGCCTGATGCGGTATTTTCTCCTTACGCATCTGTGCGGTATTTCACACCGCATAAATTCC
GACACCATCGAATGGCGCAAAACCTTTCGCGGTATGGCATGATAGCGCCCGGAAGAGAGTCAATTCAGGG
TGGTGAATGTGAAACCAGTAACGTTATACGATGTCGCAGAGTATGCCGGTGTCTCTTATCAGACCGTTTC
CCGCGTGGTGAACCAGGCCAGCCACGTTTCTGCGAAAACGCGGGAAAAAGTGGAAGCGGCGATGGCGGAG
CTGAATTACATTCCCAACCGCGTGGCACAACAACTGGCGGGCAAACAGTCGTTGCTGATTGGCGTTGCCA
CCTCCAGTCTGGCCCTGCACGCGCCGTCGCAAATTGTCGCGGCGATTAAATCTCGCGCCGATCAACTGGG
TGCCAGCGTGGTGGTGTCGATGGTAGAACGAAGCGGCGTCGAAGCCTGTAAAGCGGCGGTGCACAATCTT
CTCGCGCAACGCGTCAGTGGGCTGATCATTAACTATCCGCTGGATGACCAGGATGCCATTGCTGTGGAAG
CTGCCTGCACTAATGTTCCGGCGTTATTTCTTGATGTCTCTGACCAGACACCCATCAACAGTATTATTTT
CTCCCATGAAGACGGTACGCGACTGGGCGTGGAGCATCTGGTCGCATTGGGTCACCAGCAAATCGCGCTG
TTAGCGGGCCCATTAAGTTCTGTCTCGGCGCGTCTGCGTCTGGCTGGCTGGCATAAATATCTCACTCGCA
ATCAAATTCAGCCGATAGCGGAACGGGAAGGCGACTGGAGTGCCATGTCCGGTTTTCAACAAACCATGCA
AATGCTGAATGAGGGCATCGTTCCCACTGCGATGCTGGTTGCCAACGATCAGATGGCGCTGGGCGCAATG
CGCGCCATTACCGAGTCCGGGCTGCGCGTTGGTGCGGATATCTCGGTAGTGGGATACGACGATACCGAAG
ACAGCTCATGTTATATCCCGCCGTTAACCACCATCAAACAGGATTTTCGCCTGCTGGGGCAAACCAGCGT
GGACCGCTTGCTGCAACTCTCTCAGGGCCAGGCGGTGAAGGGCAATCAGCTGTTGCCCGTCTCACTGGTG
AAAAGAAAAACCACCCTGGCGCCCAATACGCAAACCGCCTCTCCCCGCGCGTTGGCCGATTCATTAATGC
AGCTGGCACGACAGGTTTCCCGACTGGAAAGCGGGCAGTGAGCGCAACGCAATTAATGTAAGTTAGCTCA
CTCATTAGGCACCCCAGGCTTTACACTTTATGCTTCCGGCTCGTATGTTGTGTGGAATTGTGAGCGGATA
ACAATTTCACACAGGAAACAGCTATGACCATGATTACGGATTCACTGGCCGTCGTTTTACAACGTCGTGA
CTGGGAAAACCCTGGCGTTACCCAACTTAATCGCCTTGCAGCACATCCCCCTTTCGCCAGCTGGCGTAAT
AGCGAAGAGGCCCGCACCGATCGCCCTTCCCAACAGTTGCGCAGCCTGAATGGCGAATGGCGCTTTGCCT
GGTTTCCGGCACCAGAAGCGGTGCCGGAAAGCTGGCTGGAGTGCGATCTTCCTGAGGCCGATACTGTCGT
CGTCCCCTCAAACTGGCAGATGCACGGTTACGATGCGCCCATCTACACCAACGTGACCTATCCCATTACG
GTCAATCCGCCGTTTGTTCCCACGGAGAATCCGACGGGTTGTTACTCGCTCACATTTAATGTTGATGAAA
GCTGGCTACAGGAAGGCCAGACGCGAATTATTTTTGATGGCGTTGGAATTAGCTTATCGACTGCACGGTG
CACCAATGCTTCTGGCGTCAGGCAGCCATCGGAAGCTGTGGTATGGCTGTGCAGGTCGTAAATCACTGCA
TAATTCGTGTCGCTCAAGGCGCACTCCCGTTCTGGATAATGTTTTTTGCGCCGACATCATAACGGTTCTG
GCAAATATTCTGAAATGAGCTGTTGACAATTAATCATCGGCTCGTATAATGTGTGGAATTGTGAGCGGAT
AACAATTTCACACAGGAAACAGTATTC
