>Addgene plasmid #248851 | GST-tag CUL9 binding E2 variant L3C9-1 | depositor partial sequence | sequence record 490893 | sequence of insert with pGEX 5'
CCATCCTCCAAAATCGGATGAAAACCTGTATTTTCAGGGATCCATGGCGGCCAGCAGGAGGCTGATGAAG
GAGCTTGAAGAAATCCGCAAAGCAGGGATGAAAAACTTCCGTAACATCCAGGTTGATGAAGCTAATTTAT
TGACTTGGCAAGGGCTTATTGTTCCTGACAACCCTCCATATGATAAGGGAGCCTTCAGAATCGAAATCAA
CTTTCCAGCATTGTACCCATTCAAACCACCGAAGATCACATTTAAAACAAAGATCTATCACCCAAACATC
GACGAAAAGGGGCAGGTCTGTCTGCCAGTAATTAGTGCCGAAAACTGGAAGCCAGCAACCAAAACCGACC
AAGTAATCCAGTCCCTCATAGCACTGGTGAATGACCCCCAGCCTGAGCACCCGCTTCGGGCTGACCTAGC
TGAAGAATACTCTAAGGACCGTAAAAAATTCGCAAAGAATGCTGAAGAGTTTACAAAGAAATATGGGGAA
AAGCGACCTGTGGACTAAGCGGCCGCATCGTGACTGACTGACGATCTGCCTCGCGCGTTTCGGTGATGAC
GGTGAAAACCTCTGACACATGCAGCTCCCGGAGACGGTCACAGCTTGTCTGTAAGCGGATGCCGGGAGCA
GACAAGCCCGTCAGGGCGCGTCAGCGGGTGTTGGCGGGTGTCGGGGCGCAGCCATGACCCAGTCACGTAG
CGATAGCGGAGTGTATAATTCTTGAAGACGAAAGGGCCTCGTGATACGCCTATTTTTATAGGTTAATGTC
ATGATAATAATGGTTTCTTAGACGTCAGGTGGCACTTTTCGGGGAAATGTGCGCGGAACCCCTATTTGTT
TATTTTTCTAAATACATTCAAATATGTATCCGCTCATGAGACAATAACCCTGATAAATGCTTCAATAATA
TTGAAAAAGGAAGAGTATGAGTATTCAACATTTCCGTGTCGCCCTTATTCCCTTTTTTGCGGCATTTTGC
CTTCCTGTTTTTGCTCACCCAGAAACGCTGGTGAAAGTAAAAGATGCTGAAGATCAGTTGGGTGCACGAG
TGGGTTACATCGAACTGGATCTCAACAGCGGTAA
